>Addgene plasmid #207021 | BS-ZJLEU-PTEF1-HFL1-D384A-GFP | addgene full sequence | sequence record 430385 | Addgene NGS Result
TTTTTCGACGAAGAAAAAGAAACGAGGCGGTCTCTTTTTTCTTTTCCAAACCTTTAGTACGGGTAATTAA
CGACACCCTAGAGGAAGAAAGAGGGGAAATTTAGTATGCTGTGCTTGGGTGTTTTGAAGTGGTACGGCGA
TGCGCGGAGTCCGAGAAAATCTGGAAGAGTAAAAAAGGAGTAGAAACATTTTGAAGCTATGGTGTGTGGG
GGCCCGGTACCGTTCGTTTCCCGATACATGCGAATGCACAAGCTAATATAGCCTTATCAGATGATTCACC
GGTTTGATAGTCATTACTAAATGCTTGCAAGGATTGCGATCTGGTCAAAACCAATATAGTCACTGATTTC
TAAACCGAACTAGATATGATATTTACTTCTTTCTGTTCAGACTTATGTATGCAACTGTACATCTACTAAG
TCTAAGCTAATAGTTCCCTGACAGCTTTCGCTACTGCATCACCGACCTCAGTAGTAGAGTTGGTACCCTT
TAGATCCGCTGTTCTGATACCAGAATCCAACACTTTCTTGACTGCTTGTTCTATAATTTCACCTTCTTCG
AACAGGTCCAGAGACAACTTCAACATCATAGCAGCAGATAGGATTGTTGCTACGGGGTTAACCTTTCCCT
TTGGTAAGTCTGGAGCAGAGCCATGACATGGCTCATATAAACCAAATGCCGTATTCTTATCTGGAAGAGA
TGCCAAGGAGGCAGATGGAAGTAATCCTAACGAACCTGGGATCACGGAGGCTTCATCGGAGATAATATCA
CCAAACATATTGTTTGTGATAATAATACCATTTAGATGAGTTGGGTTCTTAACCAAGATCATAGCAGCGG
AATCAATCAATTGATGTTGAACAGTCAATTGTGGGAATTCATTCTTAATCGTCTCTTCCACTGTTTTTCT
CCATAATCTTGATGATGCTAGAACGTTGGCTTTATCTAGAGACCAAATAGGTAAAGGTGGGTTGTGTTGC
AGAGCCATGAAAGCAGCCATTCTAGTGATTCTTTGAACTTCGGGCACAGAATACTTTTCGCTATCCCAGG
CGACACCATCACCTTCATCTTCTTTTCTCTCCCCGAAATAAATACCACCCACTAGTTCTCTAACAACGAC
GAAATCTGTACCTCTTGCAATTTCAGGCTTCAATGGCGATAGATCTAGTAAGGAATCAGATGCAAAATTA
CATGGTCTTAGATTAGCATACAATTGCAACTCCTTACGGATTTTCAAAAGACCTTGTTCTGGTCTGACAG
CGCCAGTACCCCATTTTGGACCACCAACAGCACCCAGAAGCACGGCATCAGCTTTCTTAGAGGCCTCCAA
AGCTTCGTCTGGTAATGGAACACCAGTGGCATCAATTGCAGCACCACCGATCAAATGATGATCAAACTTG
AAATTGACCTTGTCTGGACGACATTCCTGAATAGCATTTAAAACTTTAATGGCCTCTTCAGTGATTTCTT
GACCAACATGGTCACCTGGTAGAACTACAATTGTCTTGGTCACAGCCATGATTATTCTTTATTTATTAGT
TGTGTATAGTGTATTCTCTTTCAAGTTTGTTCTTTAAGGATTATGGTACTTTAAGTACTATATGAACAAT
GGGAGGATACAAGAAAACTGTAAGACAAGCTTCAACACAATGGTTTATATATACATTGCTTTCAATTGGA
AATACATCCTCGATTCAAAAGTTAGTCATTGACTTTACTGTGACCGGTTGAACAAATTACTACGAAAGTT
GAATCATTTTAGCTTGCTAGGGGCTTTTGCCCGGTACCGGTGCCGGGCTCTTTTGAGCGATACAGGTCAC
ATGCGCAACGATCATAACCAGTTTCAAGATAGCGATGAATACAGAGCACACATATACGGGAAACACAGAA
ATTTGATAACTACAATGGGATGAACTGAAAACTTAAACTTTCATATTTTCGACAGTGAAACTATTAACTT
TTGATTTTCACAAAATATTTCTTGTTGAAACCTTATATTAAACCGCTATCTATTGGTAACTTAGGGGCAG
ACATTAGAATGGTATATCCTTGAAATATATATATATATATTGCTGAAATGTAAAAGGTAAGAAAAGTTAG
AAAGTAAGACGATTGCTAACCACCTATTGGAAAAAACAATAGGTCCTTAAATAATATTGTCAACTTCAAG
TATTGTGATGCAAGCATTTAGTCATGAACGCTTCTCTATTCTATATGAAAAGCCGGTTCCGGCGCTCTCA
CCTTTCCTTTTTCTCCCAATTTTTCAGTTGAAAAAGGTATATGCGTCAGGCGACCTCTGAAATTAACAAA
AAATTTCCAGTCATCGAATTTGATTCTGTGCGATAGCGCCCCTGTGTGTTCTCGTTATGTTGAGGAAAAA
AATAATGGTTGCTAAGAGATTCGAACTCTTGCATCTTACGATACCTGAGTATTCCCACAGTTAACTGCGG
TCAAGATATTTCTTGAATCAGGCGCCTTAGACCGCTCGGCCAAACAACCAATTACTTGTTGAGAAATAGA
GTATAATTATCCTATAAATATAACGTTTTTGAACACACATGAACAAGGAAGTACAGGACAATTGATTTTG
AAGAGAATGTGGATTTTGATGTAATCGTTGGGATTCCATTTTTAATAAGGCAATAATATTAGGTATGTAG
ATATACTAGAAGTTCTCCTCGGCCAGCGTGGCCGTTTAAACATTTAAATGGCCGGCCCAGCTTTTGTTCC
CTTTAGTGAGGGTTAATTCCGAGCTTGGCGTAATCATGGTCATAGCTGTTTCCTGTGTGAAATTGTTATC
CGCTCACAATTCCACACAACATACGAGCCGGAAGCATAAAGTGTAAAGCCTGGGGTGCCTAATGAGTGAG
CTAACTCACATTAATTGCGTTGCGCTCACTGCCCGCTTTCCAGTCGGGAAACCTGTCGTGCCAGCTGCAT
TAATGAATCGGCCAACGCGCGGGGAGAGGCGGTTTGCGTATTGGGCGCTCTTCCGCTTCCTCGCTCACTG
ACTCGCTGCGCTCGGTCGTTCGGCTGCGGCGAGCGGTATCAGCTCACTCAAAGGCGGTAATACGGTTATC
CACAGAATCAGGGGATAACGCAGGAAAGAACATGTGAGCAAAAGGCCAGCAAAAGGCCAGGAACCGTAAA
AAGGCCGCGTTGCTGGCGTTTTTCCATAGGCTCCGCCCCCCTGACGAGCATCACAAAAATCGACGCTCAA
GTCAGAGGTGGCGAAACCCGACAGGACTATAAAGATACCAGGCGTTTCCCCCTGGAAGCTCCCTCGTGCG
CTCTCCTGTTCCGACCCTGCCGCTTACCGGATACCTGTCCGCCTTTCTCCCTTCGGGAAGCGTGGCGCTT
TCTCATAGCTCACGCTGTAGGTATCTCAGTTCGGTGTAGGTCGTTCGCTCCAAGCTGGGCTGTGTGCACG
AACCCCCCGTTCAGCCCGACCGCTGCGCCTTATCCGGTAACTATCGTCTTGAGTCCAACCCGGTAAGACA
CGACTTATCGCCACTGGCAGCAGCCACTGGTAACAGGATTAGCAGAGCGAGGTATGTAGGCGGTGCTACA
GAGTTCTTGAAGTGGTGGCCTAACTACGGCTACACTAGAAGAACAGTATTTGGTATCTGCGCTCTGCTGA
AGCCAGTTACCTTCGGAAAAAGAGTTGGTAGCTCTTGATCCGGCAAACAAACCACCGCTGGTAGCGGTGG
TTTTTTTGTTTGCAAGCAGCAGATTACGCGCAGAAAAAAAGGATCTCAAGAAGATCCTTTGATCTTTTCT
ACGGGGTCTGACGCTCAGTGGAACGAAAACTCACGTTAAGGGATTTTGGTCATGAGATTATCAAAAAGGA
TCTTCACCTAGATCCTTTTAAATTAAAAATGAAGTTTTAAATCAATCTAAAGTATATATGAGTAAACTTG
GTCTGACAGTTACCAATGCTTAATCAGTGAGGCACCTATCTCAGCGATCTGTCTATTTCGTTCATCCATA
GTTGCCTGACTCCCCGTCGTGTAGATAACTACGATACGGGAGGGCTTACCATCTGGCCCCAGTGCTGCAA
TGATACCGCGAGACCCACGCTCACCGGCTCCAGATTTATCAGCAATAAACCAGCCAGCCGGAAGGGCCGA
GCGCAGAAGTGGTCCTGCAACTTTATCCGCCTCCATCCAGTCTATTAATTGTTGCCGGGAAGCTAGAGTA
AGTAGTTCGCCAGTTAATAGTTTGCGCAACGTTGTTGCCATTGCTACAGGCATCGTGGTGTCACGCTCGT
CGTTTGGTATGGCTTCATTCAGCTCCGGTTCCCAACGATCAAGGCGAGTTACATGATCCCCCATGTTGTG
CAAAAAAGCGGTTAGCTCCTTCGGTCCTCCGATCGTTGTCAGAAGTAAGTTGGCCGCAGTGTTATCACTC
ATGGTTATGGCAGCACTGCATAATTCTCTTACTGTCATGCCATCCGTAAGATGCTTTTCTGTGACTGGTG
AGTACTCAACCAAGTCATTCTGAGAATAGTGTATGCGGCGACCGAGTTGCTCTTGCCCGGCGTCAATACG
GGATAATACCGCGCCACATAGCAGAACTTTAAAAGTGCTCATCATTGGAAAACGTTCTTCGGGGCGAAAA
CTCTCAAGGATCTTACCGCTGTTGAGATCCAGTTCGATGTAACCCACTCGTGCACCCAACTGATCTTCAG
CATCTTTTACTTTCACCAGCGTTTCTGGGTGAGCAAAAACAGGAAGGCAAAATGCCGCAAAAAAGGGAAT
AAGGGCGACACGGAAATGTTGAATACTCATACTCTTCCTTTTTCAATATTATTGAAGCATTTATCAGGGT
TATTGTCTCATGAGCGGATACATATTTGAATGTATTTAGAAAAATAAACAAATAGGGGTTCCGCGCACAT
TTCCCCGAAAAGTGCCACCTGACGTCCTCGGCGCGCCGACGTCTAAGAAACCATTATTATCATGACATTA
ACCTATAAAAATAGGCGTATCACGAGGCCCTTTCGTCTCGCGCGTTTCGGTGATGACGGTGAAAACCTCT
GACACATGCAGCTCCCGGAGACGGTCACAGCTTGTCTGTAAGCGGATGCCGGGAGCAGACAAGCCCGTCA
GGGCGCGTCAGCGGGTGTTGGCGGGTGTCGGGGCTGGCTTAACTATGCGGCATCAGAGCAGATTGTACTG
AGAGTGCACCATACCACCTTTTCAATTCATCATTTTTTTTTTATTCTTTTTTTTGATTTCGGTTTCCTTG
AAATTTTTTTGATTCGGTAATCTCCGAACAGAAGGAAGAACGAAGGAAGGAGCACAGACTTAGATTGGTA
TATATACGCATATTGGGTCAGCAGTACAGAACCGTCGACGAAGTTGTAAGTGGTGGATCAGATATCATCA
TTGTTGGCAGAGGACTTTTCGCCAAGGGTAGAGATCCTAATACTAAACTCACAAATTAGAGCTTCAATTT
AATTATATCAGTTATTACCCTATGCGGTGTGAAATACCGCACAGATGCGTAAGGAGAAAATACCGCATCA
GGAAATTGTAAGCGTTAATATTTTGTTAAAATTCGCGTTAAATTTTTGTTAAATCAGCTCATTTTTTAAC
CAATAGGCCGAAATCGGCAAAATCCCTTATAAATCAAAAGAATAGACCGAGATAGGGT
[37 nt withheld, positions 5659-5695]
AAAGAACGTGGACTCCAACGTCAAAGG
[49 nt withheld, positions 5723-5771]
T
[91 nt withheld, positions 5773-5863]
G
[124 nt withheld, positions 5865-5988]
CCATTCGCCATTCAGGCTGCGCAACTGTTGGGAAGGGCGATCGGTGCGGGCCTCTTCGCTATTACGCCAG
CTGGCGAAAGGGGGATGTGCTGCAAGGCGATTAAGTTGGGTAACGCCAGGGTTTTCCCAGTCACGACGTT
GTAAAACGACGGCCAGTGAATTGTAATACGACTCACTATAGGGGGCCAGCGTGGCCGTTTAAACATTTAA
ATGGCCGGCCTACGTCGTTAAGGCCGTTTCTGACAGAGTAAAATTCTTGAGGGAACTTTCACCATTATGG
GAAATGGTTCAAGGAGGTATTGACTTAAACTCCATCAAATGGTCAGGTCATTGAGTGTTTTTTATTTGTT
GTATTTTTTTTTTTTTAGAGAAAATCCTCCAATATATAAATTAGGAATCATAGTTTCATGATTTTCTGTT
ACACCTAACTTTTTGTGTGGTGCCCTCCTCCTTGTCAATATTAATGTTAAAGTGCAATTCTTTTTCCTTA
TCACGTTGAGCCATTAGTATCAATTTGCTTACCTGTATTCCTTTACATCCTCCTTTTTCTCCTTCTTGAT
AAATGTATGTAGATTGCGTATATAGTTTCGTCTACCCTATGAACATATTCCATTTTGTAATTTCGTGTCG
TTTCTATTATGAATTTCATTTATAAAGTTTATGTACAAATATCATAAAAAAAGAGAATCTTTTTAAGCAA
GGATTTTCTTAACTTCTTCGGCGACAGCATCACCGACTTCGGTGGCCACACAATTATAAGCAAAGGGGGT
ACAATCATTACACCACAACACAACACCCAGTTTAATTTCCATGAGTTCAAATCAAGAGTGGTCCCAAGAT
ATATTAAAACAATTGAATCTACGAGACTCTCGGGAAAAAAACCATGAGATTGATGCTAGATATTTCAACG
CCTTCCAGCAATTGTCTCAAAAATTGAATCAATTATCCACAACAACAAATACTCTTCTACAGGACCAATC
AAGCAATTCAGAAACTTTGACAAATCTAATAAACTCTAAAGAAATTGAAAACTTGAAACTTGAAAACACC
GAGTTGATAACTAACTTAAATAATTTAATTATCAATAATGAAAAACTAACACAAACAATCAATGCCAGAG
ATCAAACCATAAAATCATTAACCAAAATCAACGACAAATTGAATAATAAAATTGATGCATTAAATTTGGA
AATAAACGAGAAAAACAAAACTATAGAATTGATTAATGATGAAGTATTGACAAATCAAATACAATTGAAT
GTATTGAGAAGTAAACTAGAGTTGTTGGAGAGGTAAACCCAGAAAGCATTCATCGCGTTAATTAATAGAC
AACTCATTTTATAGAGTATATACAACTGTATAAGATAGTAATAAAAATATCGCACTCACGTAAACACTTA
ATCATAATATTAATTCGTATATAATTTAGCTATTTGCTTAGAGCTCGGTGTGGTCAATAAGAGCGACCTC
ATGCTATACCTGAGAAAGCAACCTGACCTACAGGAAAGAGTTACTCAAGAATAAGAATTTTCGTTTTAAA
ACCTAAGAGTCACTTTAAAATTTGTATACACTTATTTTTTTTATAACTTATTTAATAATAAAAATCATAA
ATCATAAGAAATTCGCGCGGCAGCTTATTTACTCAGGATCCTTACTATTTGTATAGTTCATCCATGCCAT
GTGTAATCCCAGCAGCTGTTACAAACTCAAGAAGGACCATGTGGTCTCTCTTTTCGTTGGGATCTTTCGA
AAGGGCAGATTGTGTGGACAGGTAATGGTTGTCTGGTAAAAGGACAGGGCCATCGCCAATTGGAGTATTT
TGTTGATAATGGTCTGCTAGTTGAACGCTTCCATCTTCAATGTTGTGTCTAATTTTGAAGTTAACTTTGA
TTCCATTCTTTTGTTTGTCTGCCATGATGTATACATTGTGTGAGTTATAGTTGTATTCCAATTTGTGTCC
AAGAATGTTTCCATCTTCTTTAAAATCAATACCTTTTAACTCGATTCTATTAACAAGGGTATCACCTTCA
AACTTGACTTCAGCACGTGTCTTGTAGTTCCCGTCATCTTTGAAAAATATAGTTCTTTCCTGTACATAAC
CTTCGGGCATGGCACTCTTGAAAAAGTCATGCCGTTTCATATGATCTGGGTATCTTGAAAAGCATTGAAC
ACCATAAGTGAAAGTAGTGACAAGTGTTGGCCATGGAACAGGTAGTTTTCCAGTAGTGCAAATAAATTTA
AGGGTAAGTTTTCCGTATGTTGCATCACCTTCACCCTCTCCACTGACAGAAAATTTGTGCCCATTAACAT
CACCATCTAATTCAACAAGAATTGGGACAACTCCAGTGAAAAGTTCTTCTCCTTTACTGTTAATTAACCC
GGGGATCCGACAAGCCATTGATGACCTACTTTGAACATCTCTTCTTAAATCATTCATTGATCTACTATAT
CGATGGCCCATCGTGTAGTCGTGAACAACCGGATAATTTGGCGCCTCAGGAAAAGTTCTCTGACCAGCAA
TATCATCTTCCCATGATTCCTCTATTGATTCCGGAACAAGGTTGTTATCTATACTCCCATATGCCACCCA
ATAACTATTTCTTCCATTATCAGTAAATCTTAGCCCATGCTTTAGTCTTTCCATAGTCGCACCGGATTGT
TGTCTAGTGCTTAATAGATCCATGGCTTCAGGATCGAAGTTCCTATAATTATAGTACAAGGGACCAGCAA
ACAAAGTCTGTTTAAAATCCCATATTAGATCACCGCAACCAAGAAAATCTTTCAAAGCGTAAATGAATTT
CATCCTGGCCCCATAAGGTATGCTAAATGCTGTGTATTTGTTCCAAGGGAAAGCTACTGCATGCAAGATG
GCGAAAGGCACCATCTCTATACACAGGAGCCCATTCTTGTACACATATCCAGAGGTTCGATCTTGGTTTC
CCGTACCCAACTTTCCAGTAACCACTAGACCCTGGATTATGATGCTCTGCCAATAAGAGGCAAAAATAAT
CAATTTGACACATAAAAATTTCAACCATGGTTTATAAGGAGTTAATTCCGGATAGAGACACTTCCAAAAT
AGTGCTAAACTATACAGTGACCAAGTCACTGAAATATTATAAAAAACGTTCAAAAATATTTCGAATTTGG
GTAGCTTCCATGCACTGCATATCAATGTACCAAAACAATAAAATGGTTTGAACCAAACATACTGTAATAT
GCCTTTTTTGACAAAAAGAAAATCAAAAGGATCAGATAAGTCTATCGGTTTGCAAATTTTACCTATTAGC
GGTATCGGATGTCTTGTGGGGGCGTGATTTAAGCTTAAAACAGTAATGATGTTCCTCTCGCCTCCTAGTA
GTAGTGTTAAAAATGTGAAAAAAGTGTAAATAACGAATGCTTCATAAAATTCTCTGATAGGATCGACATA
AAATTGAGCTGCTTCAGGCTTAATTATGCCACTTGCGCATGACACACTAAAAATGGGCACGAGCAATAGT
ATCCGTATGGATAGTCTTTGTTCATATGGTTTACGGTAATTTAATAAGTGTCTAGTTATGGTGTAAAAAG
ATATTATGGTAGCTATAATAGATGAATACACGCATGGCCAGTACAACCACCAACAAAGTAGTTTGTTTTC
CATCTCGAGCATTTGTAATTAAAACTTAGATTAGATTGCTATGCTTTCTTTCTAATGAGCAAGAAGTAAA
AAAAGTTGTAATAGAACAAGAAAAATGAAACTGAAACTTGAGAAATTGAAGACCGTTTATTAACTTAAAT
ATCAATGGGAGGTCATCGAAAGAGAAAAAAATCAAAAAAAAAAATTTTCAAGAAAAAGAAACGTGATAAA
AATTTTTATTGCC
Features (pLannotate 1.2.2; 25 found; start..end, strand, type, name):
    425..1519    -  CDS            LEU2: LEU3_YEAST - Experimental evidence at protein level: Swiss-Prot protein existence level 1. Catalyzes the oxidation of 3-carboxy-2-hydroxy-4- methylpentanoate (3-isopropylmalate) to 3-carboxy-4-methyl-2- oxopentanoate. The product decarboxylates to 4-methyl-2 oxopentanoate. From Saccharomyces cerevisiae (strain ATCC 204508 / S288c) (Baker's yeast).
   2035..2442    -  promoter       LEU2 promoter: S. cerevisiae LEU2
   2582..2659    -  CDS            YO192_YEAST (fragment): Experimental evidence at protein level: Swiss-Prot protein existence level 1. From Saccharomyces cerevisiae (strain ATCC 204508 / S288c) (Baker's yeast).
   2730..2748    -  promoter       T3 promoter: promoter for bacteriophage T3 RNA polymerase
   2793..2809    -  protein_bind   lac operator: The lac repressor binds to the lac operator to inhibit transcription in E. coli. This inhibition can be relieved by adding lactose or isopropyl-β-D-thiogalactopyranoside (IPTG). lac repressor encoded by lacI
   2817..2847    -  promoter       lac promoter: promoter for the E. coli lac operon
   2862..2883    -  protein_bind   CAP binding site: CAP binding activates transcription in the presence of cAMP. E. coli catabolite activator protein
   2896..2988    -  CDS            lacI (fragment): lac repressor; lacI; The lac repressor binds to the lac operator to inhibit transcription in E. coli. This inhibition can be relieved by adding lactose or isopropyl-β-D-thiogalactopyranoside (IPTG).
   3171..3759    -  rep_origin     ori: high-copy-number ColE1/pMB1/pBR322/pUC origin of replication
   3930..4790    -  CDS            AmpR: β-lactamase; bla; confers resistance to ampicillin, carbenicillin, and related antibiotics
   4791..4895    -  promoter       AmpR promoter: bla
   5007..5042    +  CDS            rop (fragment): Rop protein, which maintains plasmids at low copy number; rop
   5144..5193    +  misc_feature   bom (fragment): basis of mobility region from pBR322
   5201..5333    +  promoter       URA3 promoter (fragment): S. cerevisiae URA3
   5333..5425    +  CDS            URA3 (fragment): PYRF_YEAST - Experimental evidence at protein level: Swiss-Prot protein existence level 1. From Saccharomyces cerevisiae (strain ATCC 204508 / S288c) (Baker's yeast).
   5481..5532    +  misc_feature   bom (fragment): basis of mobility region from pBR322
   5560..5988    -  rep_origin     f1 ori (sequence partly withheld): f1 bacteriophage origin of replication; arrow indicates direction of (+) strand synthesis
   5992..6149    -  CDS            lacZα (fragment): LacZα fragment of β-galactosidase; lacZ fragment
   6152..6170    +  promoter       T7 promoter: promoter for bacteriophage T7 RNA polymerase
   6209..6319    +  CDS            NFS1 (fragment): NFS1_YEAST - Also known as SPL1 From Saccharomyces cerevisiae (strain ATCC 204508 / S288c) (Baker's yeast).
   6681..6733    -  CDS            LEU2 (fragment): 3-isopropylmalate dehydrogenase, required for leucine biosynthesis; S. cerevisiae LEU2; yeast auxotrophic marker
   7449..7614    -  terminator     ADH1 terminator: S. cerevisiae ADH1; transcription terminator for the S. cerevisiae alcohol dehydrogenase 1 (ADH1) gene
   7643..8356    -  CDS            GFP: Aequoria victoria green fluorescent protein
   8378..9631    -  CDS            TM184_YEAST: Experimental evidence at protein level: Swiss-Prot protein existence level 1. From Saccharomyces cerevisiae (strain ATCC 204508 / S288c) (Baker's yeast).
   9653..209     -  promoter       TEF1 promoter (across the origin): S. cerevisiae TEF1; promoter for EF-1α
