[The description below was written by a language model from this plasmid's Addgene catalogue record and pLannotate feature annotations shown in this document.]
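Description:
BS-ZJLEU-PTEF1-HFL1-D384A-GFP is a yeast expression plasmid built on the BS-ZJLEU backbone, which appears from its features to be a Bluescript-type cloning vector (T3 and T7 promoters, lac promoter/operator, lacZα fragment, f1 ori) adapted for Saccharomyces cerevisiae. In E. coli it is maintained at high copy through a ColE1/pUC-type origin and selected with ampicillin via the β-lactamase gene. In yeast, selection relies on the S. cerevisiae LEU2 gene, present with its own promoter, which complements leucine auxotrophy. The annotated feature table shows no yeast replication origin (no 2μ or CEN/ARS element). It does show additional LEU2-locus fragments, namely a short LEU2 piece and an NFS1 fragment. This would be consistent with an integrating design, but the record does not state the mode of maintenance in yeast. Small fragments of URA3, rop, bom and lacI are also annotated and look like remnants of earlier vector construction.

The payload is a single expression cassette in which the constitutive TEF1 promoter, from the translation elongation factor EF-1α gene, drives the S. cerevisiae HFL1 coding sequence (annotated as TM184_YEAST). HFL1 is fused at its C terminus to GFP, and the cassette ends with the ADH1 terminator. The Hfl1 protein carries a D384A point mutation, and the insert was assembled by Gibson cloning. The stated purpose is expression of this Hfl1 point mutant, with the GFP fusion allowing its abundance and localisation to be followed by fluorescence. The associated publication concerns recruitment of Atg8 to membranes by Hfl1 and turnover of vacuolar membrane proteins in yeast approaching stationary phase, so the mutant was presumably used to probe Hfl1 function in that setting. The record does not specify what the D384A substitution disrupts.
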