Addgene plasmid #207021: BS-ZJLEU-PTEF1-HFL1-D384A-GFP
Purpose: Expression of Hfl1 point mutant. Uses auxotrophic marker LEU2 (Saccharomyces cerevisiae).
Depositing lab: Zhiping Xie. Depositing organization: Shanghai Jiao Tong University. Publication: Membrane recruitment of Atg8 by Hfl1 facilitates turnover of vacuolar membrane proteins in yeast cells approaching stationary phase. He CW, Cui XF, Ma SJ, Xu Q, Ran YP, Chen WZ, Mu JX, Li H, Zhu J, Gong Q, Xie Z. BMC Biol. 2021 Jun 4;19(1):117. doi: 10.1186/s12915-021-01048-7. PubMed 34088313.
Backbone
  Vector backbone: BS-ZJLEU
  Vector type: Yeast Expression
Growth in bacteria
  Bacterial resistance: Ampicillin, 100 μg/mL
  Growth temperature: 37°C
  Growth strain: DH5alpha
  Copy number: High Copy
Gene/Insert
  Gene/Insert name: HFL1
  Species: S. cerevisiae (budding yeast)
  Mutation: D384A
  Promoter: pTEF1
  Tag / fusion protein: GFP (C terminal on insert)
  Cloning method: Gibson Cloning
Terms and licenses: Academic/Nonprofit Terms; Industry Terms: Not Available to Industry
How to cite: BS-ZJLEU-PTEF1-HFL1-D384A-GFP was a gift from Zhiping Xie (Addgene plasmid # 207021 ; http://n2t.net/addgene:207021 ; RRID:Addgene_207021)
